>Addgene plasmid #55627 | Cer(1-158)-gamma-10 in pcDNAI/Amp | depositor full sequence | sequence record 115184 | Cer(1-158)-gamma-10 in pcDNAI/Amp sequence 5458 bps
GGCGTAATCTGCTGCTTGCAAACAAAAAAACCACCGCTACCAGCGGTGGTTTGTTTGCCGGATCAAGAGC
TACCAACTCTTTTTCCGAAGGTAACTGGCTTCAGCAGAGCGCAGATACCAAATACTGTCCTTCTAGTGTA
GCCGTAGTTAGGCCACCACTTCAAGAACTCTGTAGCACCGCCTACATACCTCGCTCTGCTAATCCTGTTA
CCAGTGGCTGCTGCCAGTGGCGATAAGTCGTGTCTTACCGGGTTGGACTCAAGACGATAGTTACCGGATA
AGGCGCAGCGGTCGGGCTGAACGGGGGGTTCGTGCACACAGCCCAGCTTGGAGCGAACGACCTACACCGA
ACTGAGATACCTACAGCGTGAGCATTGAGAAAGCGCCACGCTTCCCGAAGGGAGAAAGGCGGACAGGTAT
CCGGTAAGCGGCAGGGTCGGAACAGGAGAGCGCACGAGGGAGCTTCCAGGGGGAAACGCCTGGTATCTTT
ATAGTCCTGTCGGGTTTCGCCACCTCTGACTTGAGCGTCGATTTTTGTGATGCTCGTCAGGGGGGCGGAG
CCTATGGAAAAACGCCAGCAACGCAAGCTAGCTTCTAGCTAGAAATTGTAAACGTTAATATTTTGTTAAA
ATTCGCGTTAAATTTTTGTTAAATCAGCTCATTTTTTAACCAATAGGCCGAAATCGGCAAAATCCCTTAT
AAATCAAAAGAATAGCCCGAGATAGGGT
[37 nt withheld, positions 729-765]
AAAGAACGTGGACTCCAACGTCAAAGGGCGAAAAACCGTCTATCAGGGCGATGGCC
[115 nt withheld, positions 822-936]
G
[144 nt withheld, positions 938-1081]
ACCGTATAACGTGCTTTCCTCGTTG
[64 nt withheld, positions 1107-1170]
CTGGATTACCAAAGGGCCTCGTGATACGCCTATTTTTATAGGTTAATGTCATGATAATAATGGTTTCTTA
GACGTCAGGTGGCACTTTTCGGGGAAATGTGCGCGGAACCCCTATTTGTTTATTTTTCTAAATACATTCA
AATATGTATCCGCTCATGAGACAATAACCCTGATAAATGCTTCAATAATATTGAAAAAGGAAGAGTATGA
GTATTCAACATTTCCGTGTCGCCCTTATTCCCTTTTTTGCGGCATTTTGCCTTCCTGTTTTTGCTCACCC
AGAAACGCTGGTGAAAGTAAAAGATGCTGAAGATCAGTTGGGTGCACGAGTGGGTTACATCGAACTGGAT
CTCAACAGCGGTAAGATCCTTGAGAGTTTTCGCCCCGAAGAACGTTTTCCAATGATGAGCACTTTTAAAG
TTCTGCTATGTGGCGCGGTATTATCCCGTGTTGACGCCGGGCAAGAGCAACTCGGTCGCCGCATACACTA
TTCTCAGAATGACTTGGTTGAGTACTCACCAGTCACAGAAAAGCATCTTACGGATGGCATGACAGTAAGA
GAATTATGCAGTGCTGCCATAACCATGAGTGATAACACTGCGGCCAACTTACTTCTGACAACGATCGGAG
GACCGAAGGAGCTAACCGCTTTTTTGCACAACATGGGGGATCATGTAACTCGCCTTGATCGTTGGGAACC
GGAGCTGAATGAAGCCATACCAAACGACGAGCGTGACACCACGATGCCTGCAGCAATGGCAACAACGTTG
CGCAAACTATTAACTGGCGAACTACTTACTCTAGCTTCCCGGCAACAATTAATAGACTGGATGGAGGCGG
ATAAAGTTGCAGGACCACTTCTGCGCTCGGCCCTTCCGGCTGGCTGGTTTATTGCTGATAAATCTGGAGC
CGGTGAGCGTGGGTCTCGCGGTATCATTGCAGCACTGGGGCCAGATGGTAAGCCCTCCCGTATCGTAGTT
ATCTACACGACGGGGAGTCAGGCAACTATGGATGAACGAAATAGACAGATCGCTGAGATAGGTGCCTCAC
TGATTAAGCATTGGTAACTGTCAGACCAAGTTTACTCATATATACTTTAGATTGATTTAAAACTTCATTT
TTAATTTCTCTAGCGCGTTGACATTGATTATTGACTAGTTATTAATAGTAATCAATTACGGGGTCATTAG
TTCATAGCCCATATATGGAGTTCCGCGTTACATAACTTACGGTAAATGGCCCGCCTGGCTGACCGCCCAA
CGACCCCCGCCCATTGACGTCAATAATGACGTATGTTCCCATAGTAACGCCAATAGGGACTTTCCATTGA
CGTCAATGGGTGGACTATTTACGGTAAACTGCCCACTTGGCAGTACATCAAGTGTATCATATGCCAAGTA
CGCCCCCTATTGACGTCAATGACGGTAAATGGCCCGCCTGGCATTATGCCCAGTACATGACCTTATGGGA
CTTTCCTACTTGGCAGTACATCTACGTATTAGTCATCGCTATTACCATGGTGATGCGGTTTTGGCAGTAC
ATCAATGGGCGTGGATAGCGGTTTGACTCACGGGGATTTCCAAGTCTCCACCCCATTGACGTCAATGGGA
GTTTGTTTTGGCACCAAAATCAACGGGACTTTCCAAAATGTCGTAACAACTCCGCCCCATTGACGCAAAT
GGGCGGTAGGCGTGTACGGTGGGAGGTCTATATAAGCAGAGCTCTCTGGCTAACTAGAGAACCCACTGCT
TACTGGCTTATCGAAATTAATACGACTCACTATAGGGAGACCCAAGCTTGGTACCGAGCTCGGATCCGCC
ACCATGGTGAGCAAGGGCGAGGAGCTGTTCACCGGGGTGGTGCCCATCCTGGTCGAGCTGGACGGCGACG
TAAACGGCCACAAGTTCAGCGTGTCCGGCGAGGGCGAGGGCGATGCCACCTACGGCAAGCTGACCCTGAA
GTTCATCTGCACCACCGGCAAGCTGCCCGTGCCCTGGCCCACCCTCGTGACCACCCTGACCTGGGGCGTG
CAGTGCTTCGCCCGCTACCCCGACCACATGAAGCAGCACGACTTCTTCAAGTCCGCCATGCCCGAAGGCT
ACGTCCAGGAGCGCACCATCTTCTTCAAGGACGACGGCAACTACAAGACCCGCGCCGAGGTGAAGTTCGA
GGGCGACACCCTGGTGAACCGCATCGAGCTGAAGGGCATCGACTTCAAGGAGGACGGCAACATCCTGGGG
CACAAGCTGGAGTACAACGCCATCAGCGACAACGTCTATATCACCGCCGACAAGCAGAGATCCATGTCCT
CCGGGGCTAGCGCGAGCGCCCTGCAGCGCTTGGTAGAGCAGCTCAAGTTGGAGGCTGGCGTGGAGAGGAT
CAAGGTCTCTCAGGCAGCTGCAGAGCTTCAACAGTACTGTATGCAGAATGCCTGCAAGGATGCCCTGCTG
GTGGGTGTTCCAGCTGGAAGTAACCCCTTCCGGGAGCCTAGATCCTGTGCTTTACTCTGAAGATCTATCA
CACTGGCGGCCGCTCGAGCATGCATCTAGAGGGCCCTATTCTATAGTGTCACCTAAATGCTAGAGGATCT
TTGTGAAGGAACCTTACTTCTGTGGTGTGACATAATTGGACAAACTACCTACAGAGATTTAAAGCTCTAA
GGTAAATATAAAATTTTTAAGTGTATAATGTGTTAAACTACTGATTCTAATTGTTTGTGTATTTTAGATT
CCAACCTATGGAACTGATGAATGGGAGCAGTGGTGGAATGCCTTTAATGAGGAAAACCTGTTTTGCTCAG
AAGAAATGCCATCTAGTGATGATGAGGCTACTGCTGACTCTCAACATTCTACTCCTCCAAAAAAGAAGAG
AAAGGTAGAAGACCCCAAGGACTTTCCTTCAGAATTGCTAAGTTTTTTGAGTCATGCTGTGTTTAGTAAT
AGAACTCTTGCTTGCTTTGCTATTTACACCACAAAGGAAAAAGCTGCACTGCTATACAAGAAAATTATGG
AAAAATATTTGATGTATAGTGCCTTGACTAGAGATCATAATCAGCCATACCACATTTGTAGAGGTTTTAC
TTGCTTTAAAAAACCTCCCACACCTCCCCCTGAACCTGAAACATAAAATGAATGCAATTGTTGTTGTTAA
CTTGTTTATTGCAGCTTATAATGGTTACAAATAAAGCAATAGCATCACAAATTTCACAAATAAAGCATTT
TTTTCACTGCATTCTAGTTGTGGTTTGTCCAAACTCATCAATGTATCTTATCATGTCTGGATCATCCCGC
CATGGTATCAACGCCATATTTCTATTTACAGTAGGGACCTCTTCGTTGTGTAGGTACCGCTGTATTCCTA
GGGAAATAGTAGAGGCACCTTGAACTGTCTGCATCAGCCATATAGCCCCCGCTGTTCGACTTACAAACAC
AGGCACAGTACTGACAAACCCATACACCTCCTCTGAAATACCCATAGTTGCTAGGGCTGTCTCCGAACTC
ATTACACCCTCCAAAGTCAGAGCTGTAATTTCGCCATCAAGGGCAGCGAGGGCTTCTCCAGATAAAATAG
CTTCTGCCGAGAGTCCCGTAAGGGTAGACACTTCAGCTAATCCCTCGATGAGGTCTACTAGAATAGTCAG
TGCGGCTCCCATTTTGAAAATTCACTTACTTGATCAGCTTCAGAAGATGGCGGAGGGCCTCCAACACAGT
AATTTTCCTCCCGACTCTTAAAATAGAAAATGTCAAGTCAGTTAAGCAGGAAGTGGACTAACTGACGCAG
CTGGCCGTGCGACATCCTCTTTTAATTAGTTGCTAGGCAACGCCCTCCAGAGGGCGTGTGGTTTTGCAAG
AGGAAGCAAAAGCCTCTCCACCCAGGCCTAGAATGTTTCCACCCAATCATTACTATGACAACAGCTGTTT
TTTTTAGTATTAAGCAGAGGCCGGGGACCCCTGGGCCCGCTTACTCTGGAGAAAAAGAAGAGAGGCATTG
TAGAGGCTTCCAGAGGCAACTTGTCAAAACAGGACTGCTTCTATTTCTGTCACACTGTCTGGCCCTGTCA
CAAGGTCCAGCACCTCCATACCCCCTTTAATAAGCAGTTTGGGAACGGGTGCGGGTCTTACTCCGCCCAT
CCCGCCCCTAACTCCGCCCAGTTCCGCCCATTCTCCGCCCCATGGCTGACTAATTTTTTTTATTTATGCA
GAGGCCGAGGCCGCCTCGGCCTCTGAGCTATTCCAGAAGTAGTGAGGAGGCTTTTTTGGAGGCCTAGGCT
TTTGCAAAAAGCTAATTC
Features (pLannotate 1.2.2; 21 found; start..end, strand, type, name):
      2..570     +  rep_origin     ori: high-copy-number ColE1/pMB1/pBR322/pUC origin of replication
    603..1061    -  rep_origin     f1 ori (sequence partly withheld): f1 bacteriophage origin of replication; arrow indicates direction of (+) strand synthesis
   1049..1170    -  CDS            M13 gene IV (fragment) (sequence partly withheld): pIV; IV; phage assembly
   1272..1376    +  promoter       AmpR promoter: bla
   1377..2237    +  CDS            AmpR: β-lactamase; bla; confers resistance to ampicillin, carbenicillin, and related antibiotics
   2310..2689    +  enhancer       CMV enhancer: human cytomegalovirus immediate early enhancer
   2690..2893    +  promoter       CMV promoter: human cytomegalovirus (CMV) immediate early promoter
   2889..2922    +  LTR            5' LTR (truncated) (fragment): truncated 5' long terminal repeat (LTR) from HIV-1
   2938..2956    +  promoter       T7 promoter: promoter for bacteriophage T7 RNA polymerase
   2994..3468    +  CDS            VN173 (fragment): N-terminal fragment of mVenus for use in bimolecular fluorescence complementation (BiFC) (Kodama and Hu, 2010)
   3474..3677    +  CDS            GNG10: GBG10_HUMAN - Also known as GNGT10. Experimental evidence at protein level: Swiss-Prot protein existence level 1. Guanine nucleotide-binding proteins (G proteins) are involved as a modulator or transducer in various transmembrane signaling systems. The beta and gamma chains are required for the GTPase activity, for replacement of GDP by GTP, and for G protein-effector interaction. Interacts with beta-1 and beta-2, but not with beta-3. From Homo sapiens (Human).
   3730..3748    -  promoter       SP6 promoter: promoter for bacteriophage SP6 RNA polymerase
   3756..3830    +  CDS            small t antigen (fragment): SV40 (simian virus 40) small t antigen
   3832..3897    +  intron         small t intron: SV40 (simian virus 40) small t antigen intron
   4027..4047    +  CDS            SV40 NLS: nuclear localization signal of SV40 (simian virus 40) large T antigen
   4054..4188    +  CDS            LT_POVHA (fragment): Protein inferred from homology: Swiss-Prot protein existence level 3. Isoform large T antigen is a key early protein essential for both driving viral replication and inducing cellular transformation. Plays a role in viral genome replication by driving entry of quiescent cells into the cell cycle and by autoregulating the synthesis of viral early mRNA. Displays highly oncogenic activities by corrupting the host cellular checkpoint mechanisms that guard cell division and the transcription, replication, and repair of DNA. Participates in the modulation of cellular gene expression preceeding viral
   4213..4296    +  CDS            large T antigen (fragment): large T antigen from SV40 (simian virus 40)
   4319..4453    +  polyA_signal   SV40 poly(A) signal: SV40 polyadenylation signal
   4454..4822    -  CDS            VP2_POVMA (fragment): Experimental evidence at protein level: Swiss-Prot protein existence level 1. [Isoform VP3]: structural protein that resides within the core of the capsid surrounded by 72 VP1 pentamers. Following virus endocytosis and trafficking to the endoplasmic reticulum, VP2 and VP3 form oligomers and integrate into the endoplasmic reticulum membrane. Heterooligomer VP2-VP3 may create a viroporin for transporting the viral genome across the endoplasmic reticulum membrane to the cytoplasm. Nuclear entry of the viral DNA involves the selective exposure and importin recognition of VP2 or Vp3 nuclear localiz
   5190..5288    -  CDS            VP1_POVMP (fragment): Experimental evidence at protein level: Swiss-Prot protein existence level 1. Forms an icosahedral capsid with a T=7 symmetry and a 40 nm diameter. The capsid is composed of 72 pentamers linked to each other by disulfide bonds and associated with VP2 or VP3 proteins. Interacts with terminal alpha(2,3)-linked sialic acids on the cell surface to provide virion attachment to target cell. This attachment induces virion internalization predominantly through caveolin-mediated endocytosis. Once attached, the virion is internalized by caveolin- mediated endocytosis and traffics to the endoplasmic reti
   5299..5434    +  rep_origin     SV40 ori: SV40 origin of replication
