[The description below was written by a language model from this plasmid's Addgene catalogue record and pLannotate feature annotations shown in this document.]
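Description:
Cer(1-158)-gamma-10 in pcDNAI/Amp is a 5.5 kb mammalian expression plasmid built for bimolecular fluorescence complementation (BiFC) studies of G protein βγ dimer assembly. The backbone is pcDNAI/Amp, modified by adding a BglII site to the polylinker 3' of the BamHI site. It is propagated in E. coli as a high-copy plasmid through a ColE1/pUC-type origin with ampicillin selection (β-lactamase under its own promoter). An f1 origin is also present, which allows single-stranded DNA production. An SV40 origin and fragments of polyomavirus sequence are annotated downstream of the expression cassette. The SV40 origin can support episomal replication in cells that supply large T antigen.

The payload is driven by the human CMV immediate-early enhancer and promoter. It encodes residues 1-158 of monomeric Cerulean, a cyan Aequorea victoria GFP variant, fused to the amino terminus of human Gγ10 (GNG10) through a short Arg-Ser linker introduced during PCR cloning. The automated annotation labels the fluorescent protein fragment as the mVenus-derived VN173 piece. This most likely reflects sequence similarity among GFP variants, because the catalogue record identifies the fragment as Cerulean. Transcript processing relies on the SV40 small t intron and the SV40 polyadenylation signal. The small T antigen, large T antigen and NLS annotations in this region are partial hits within that SV40 segment, not expressed parts. T7 and SP6 promoters flank the insert and serve as sequencing primer sites.

On its own the Cerulean fragment is non-fluorescent. When it is co-expressed with a carboxyl-terminal CFP fragment fused to a Gβ subunit that pairs with Gγ10, the two halves reassemble and produce a fluorescent signal. This allows βγ dimer formation and subunit preferences to be analysed in live cells, including in multicolor BiFC formats.
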