Addgene plasmid #55627: Cer(1-158)-gamma-10 in pcDNAI/Amp
Purpose: An N-terminal mCerulean fragment was fused to Ggamma-10. When co-expressed with a carboxyl-terminal CFP fragment fused to a Gbeta subunit with which it interacts, a fluorescent signal is produced.
Depositing lab: Catherine Berlot. Depositing organization: Geisinger Health Center. Publication: Analysis of G protein betagamma dimer formation in live cells using multicolor bimolecular fluorescence complementation demonstrates preferences of beta1 for particular gamma subunits. Mervine SM, Yost EA, Sabo JL, Hynes TR, Berlot CH. Mol Pharmacol. 2006 Jul;70(1):194-205. Epub 2006 Apr 26. 10.1124/mol.106.022616 PubMed 16641313.
Backbone
  Vector backbone: pcDNAI/Amp
  Backbone manufacturer: Invitrogen
  Backbone size w/o insert (bp): 4800
  Total vector size (bp): 5458
  Modifications to backbone: A BglII site was introduced into the polylinker of pcDNAI/Amp 3' to the BamHI site.
  Vector type: Mammalian Expression
Growth in bacteria
  Bacterial resistance: Ampicillin, 100 μg/mL
  Growth temperature: 37°C
  Growth strain: DH10B
  Copy number: High Copy
Gene/Insert
  Gene/Insert name: Cer(1-158)-gamma-10 (alt name: GNG10)
  Species: H. sapiens (human); Aequorea victoria
  Insert size (bp): 658
  Mutation: Ggamma-10 was amplified by PCR, which added a BamHI site and a linker sequence (Arg-Ser) to the 5' end and a 3' BglII site. Cloning into the BglII site of Cer(1-158) destroyed the BamHI site.
  Entrez Gene: GNG10
  Promoter: CMV
  Tag / fusion protein: Cer(1-158) was fused to the amino terminus of Ggamma-10. (N terminal on insert)
  Cloning method: Restriction Enzyme; 5′ cloning site BamHI (not destroyed); 3′ cloning site BglII (not destroyed)
  Sequencing primers: 5′ T7; 3′ SP6
Resource information
  A portion of this plasmid was derived from a plasmid made by: Monomeric Cerulean was obtained from David Piston, Vanderbilt University, Nashville, TN. Gamma-10 cDNA was obtained from Janet Robishaw, Weis Center for Research, Geisinger Clinic, Danville, PA.
Terms and licenses: Academic/Nonprofit Terms; Industry Terms: Not Available to Industry
Depositor comments: Reference for monomeric Cerulean: Rizzo MA, Springer GH, Granada B, Piston DW. An improved cyan fluorescent protein variant useful for FRET. Nat Biotechnol. 2004;22(4):445-9. PubMed PMID: 14990965.
How to cite: Cer(1-158)-gamma-10 in pcDNAI/Amp was a gift from Catherine Berlot (Addgene plasmid # 55627 ; http://n2t.net/addgene:55627 ; RRID:Addgene_55627)
