>Addgene plasmid #55627 | Cer(1-158)-gamma-10 in pcDNAI/Amp | addgene partial sequence | sequence record 119243 | CMV-F 5'-CGCAAATGGGCGGTAGGCGTG-3'
CTCTCTGGCTAACTAGAGAACCCACTGCTTACTGGCTTATCGAAATTAATACGACTCACTATAGGGAGAC
CCAAGCTTGGTACCGAGCTCGGATCCGCCACCATGGTGAGCAAGGGCGAGGAGCTGTTCACCGGGGTGGT
GCCCATCCTGGTCGAGCTGGACGGCGACGTAAACGGCCACAAGTTCAGCGTGTCCGGCGAGGGCGAGGGC
GATGCCACCTACGGCAAGCTGACCCTGAAGTTCATCTGCACCACCGGCAAGCTGCCCGTGCCCTGGCCCA
CCCTCGTGACCACCCTGACCTGGGGCGTGCAGTGCTTCGCCCGCTACCCCGACCACATGAAGCAGCACGA
CTTCTTCAAGTCCGCCATGCCCGAAGGCTACGTCCAGGAGCGCACCATCTTCTTCAAGGACGACGGCAAC
TACAAGACCCGCGCCGAGGTGAAGTTCGAGGGCGACACCCTGGTGAACCGCATCGAGCTGAAGGGCATCG
ACTTCAAGGAGGACGGCAACATCCTGGGGCACAAGCTGGAGTACAACGCCATCAGCGACAACGTCTATAT
CACCGCCGACAAGCAGAGATCCATGTCCTCCGGGGCTAGCGCGAGCGCCCTGCAGCGCTTGGTAGAGCAG
CTCAAGTTGGAGGCTGGCGTGGAGAGGATCAAGGTCTCTCAGGCAGCTGCAGAGC
