>Addgene plasmid #55627 | Cer(1-158)-gamma-10 in pcDNAI/Amp | addgene partial sequence | sequence record 119244 | SP6 5'-ATTTAGGTGACACTATAG-3'
TGTGATAGATCTTCAGAGTAAAGCACAGGATCTAGGCTCCCGGAAGGGGTTACTTCCAGCTGGAACACCC
ACCAGCAGGGCATCCTTGCAGGCATTCTGCATACAGTACTGTTGAAGCTCTGCAGCTGCCTGAGAGACCT
TGATCCTCTCCACGCCAGCCTCCAACTTGAGCTGCTCTACCAAGCGCTGCAGGGCGCTCGCGCTAGCCCC
GGAGGACATGGATCTCTGCTTGTCGGCGGTGATATAGACGTTGTCGCTGATGGCGTTGTACTCCAGCTTG
TGCCCCAGGATGTTGCCGTCCTCCTTGAAGTCGATGCCCTTCAGCTCGATGCGGTTCACCAGGGTGTCGC
CCTCGAACTTCACCTCGGCGCGGGTCTTGTAGTTGCCGTCGTCCTTGAAGAAGATGGTGCGCTCCTGGAC
GTAGCCTTCGGGCATGGCGGACTTGAAGAAGTCGTGCTGCTTCATGTGGTCGGG
